Addgene plasmid #232021: pHUE-Clu-H7-GFP
Purpose: Expression of a His6-Ubiquitin-Clu(241-262)-eGFP fusion protein
Depositing lab: Franz-Ulrich Hartl. Depositing organization: Max Planck Institute of Biochemistry.
Backbone
  Vector backbone: pHUE
  Backbone size w/o insert (bp): 6730
  Vector type: Bacterial Expression
Growth in bacteria
  Bacterial resistance: Ampicillin, 100 μg/mL
  Growth temperature: Room Temperature
  Growth strain: DH5alpha
  Copy number: High Copy
Gene/Insert
  Gene/Insert name: Clu(241-262)-eGFP
  Species: H. sapiens (human)
  Entrez Gene: CLU (a.k.a. AAG4, APO-J, APOJ, CLI, CLU1, CLU2, KUB1, NA1/NA2, SGP-2, SGP2, SP-40, TRPM-2, TRPM2)
  Promoter: T7
  Tag / fusion protein: His6-Ubiquitin (N terminal on insert)
  Cloning method: Restriction Enzyme; 5′ cloning site Unknown (unknown if destroyed)
Terms and licenses: Academic/Nonprofit Terms; Industry Terms: Not Available to Industry
How to cite: pHUE-Clu-H7-GFP was a gift from Franz-Ulrich Hartl (Addgene plasmid # 232021 ; http://n2t.net/addgene:232021 ; RRID:Addgene_232021)
