[The description below was written by a language model from this plasmid's Addgene catalogue record and pLannotate feature annotations shown in this document.]
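Description:
pHUE-Clu-H7-GFP is a bacterial expression plasmid built on the pHUE backbone, a pET-style, pBR322-derived vector for producing histidine-tagged ubiquitin fusion proteins in E. coli. It replicates from a ColE1/pMB1-type origin and is selected with ampicillin through the bla (β-lactamase) gene. The catalogue lists it as high copy, although the feature table also shows the rop gene and the bom region inherited from pBR322, elements usually associated with moderated copy number. Several disrupted tetracycline-resistance fragments are backbone remnants and do not provide a usable marker. The sequenced record is 6,694 nt, slightly shorter than the backbone size listed in the catalogue, a discrepancy the record does not explain.

The expression cassette is driven by a T7 promoter followed by a lac operator and the T7 gene 10 ribosome binding site. A lacI gene carried on the plasmid supplies repressor, so transcription requires a host providing T7 RNA polymerase and is induced with IPTG. The open reading frame encodes an N-terminal His6 tag, a short thrombin-site-like stretch, ubiquitin, residues 241–262 of human clusterin (CLU, also known as APOJ) and then eGFP, ending upstream of a T7 terminator. The small capTEV and SET1 fragment annotations are probably partial matches to the His tag and to vector sequence rather than functional parts.

In the pHUE system the His6-ubiquitin moiety aids expression and nickel-affinity purification. It can then be removed precisely by a deubiquitinating enzyme, which would here release a clusterin peptide–GFP fusion. The record states only that the plasmid serves to express this fusion protein and gives no further experimental application.
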