Features (pLannotate 1.2.2; 22 found; start..end, strand, type, name):
     21..39      +  promoter       T7 promoter: promoter for bacteriophage T7 RNA polymerase
     40..64      +  protein_bind   lac operator: The lac repressor binds to the lac operator to inhibit transcription in E. coli. This inhibition can be relieved by adding lactose or isopropyl-β-D-thiogalactopyranoside (IPTG). lac repressor encoded by lacI
     79..101     +  RBS            RBS: efficient ribosome binding site from bacteriophage T7 gene 10 (Olins and Rangwala, 1989)
    120..136     +  CDS            capTEV™ (fragment): composite tag for in vivo biotinylation, TEV protease cleavage, and 6xHis tagging
    147..164     +  CDS            thrombin site: thrombin recognition and cleavage site
    168..395     +  CDS            UBIQ_CERCA: Experimental evidence at protein level: Swiss-Prot protein existence level 1. Ubiquitin exists either covalently attached to another protein, or free (unanchored). When covalently bound, it is conjugated to target proteins via an isopeptide bond either as a monomer (monoubiquitin), a polymer linked via different Lys residues of the ubiquitin (polyubiquitin chains) or a linear polymer linked via the initiator Met of the ubiquitin (linear polyubiquitin chains). Polyubiquitin chains, when attached to a target protein, have different functions depending on the Lys residue of the ubiquitin that is
    396..461     +  CDS            CLU (fragment): CLUS_HUMAN - Also known as APOJ From Homo sapiens (Human).
    468..1187    +  CDS            EGFP: the original enhanced GFP (Yang et al., 1996) mammalian codon-optimized
   1199..1248    +  CDS            SET1 (fragment): solubility-enhancement tag derived from T7 phage gene 10B
   1256..1303    +  terminator     T7 terminator: transcription terminator for bacteriophage T7 RNA polymerase
   1326..1430    -  CDS            TcR (fragment): tetracycline efflux protein; tet; confers resistance to tetracycline
   1592..1696    +  promoter       AmpR promoter: bla
   1697..2557    +  CDS            AmpR: β-lactamase; bla; confers resistance to ampicillin, carbenicillin, and related antibiotics
   2728..3316    +  rep_origin     ori: high-copy-number ColE1/pMB1/pBR322/pUC origin of replication
   3502..3641    -  misc_feature   bom: basis of mobility region from pBR322
   3743..3934    -  CDS            rop: Rop protein, which maintains plasmids at low copy number; rop
   3951..4331    +  CDS            YPB1_ECOLX: Protein predicted: Swiss-Prot protein existence level 4. From Escherichia coli.
   4573..5197    -  CDS            TcR (fragment): tetracycline efflux protein; tet; confers resistance to tetracycline
   5212..5233    -  protein_bind   CAP binding site: CAP binding activates transcription in the presence of cAMP. E. coli catabolite activator protein
   5246..6328    -  CDS            lacI: lac repressor; lacI; The lac repressor binds to the lac operator to inhibit transcription in E. coli. This inhibition can be relieved by adding lactose or isopropyl-β-D-thiogalactopyranoside (IPTG).
   6329..6406    -  promoter       lacI promoter: lacI
   6414..6693    -  CDS            TcR (fragment): tetracycline efflux protein; tet; confers resistance to tetracycline
>Addgene plasmid #232021 | pHUE-Clu-H7-GFP | addgene full sequence | sequence record 470415 | Addgene NGS Result
AGATCTCGATCCCGCGAAATTAATACGACTCACTATAGGGGAATTGTGAGCGGATAACAATTCCCCTCTA
GAAATAATTTTGTTTAACTTTAAGAAGGAGATATACCATGGGCAGCAGCCATCATCATCATCATCACAGC
AGCGGCCTGGTGCCGCGCGGCAGCCATATGCAGATCTTTGTGAAGACCCTCACTGGCAAAACCATCACCC
TTGAGGTCGAGCCCAGTGACACCATTGAGAATGTCAAAGCCAAAATTCAAGACAAGGAGGGTATCCCACC
TGACCAGCAGCGTCTGATATTTGCCGGCAAACAGCTGGAGGATGGCCGCACTCTCTCAGACTACAACATC
CAGAAAGAGTCCACCCTGCACCTGGTGTTGCGCCTCCGCGGTGGTCACGCCATGTTCCAGCCCTTCCTTG
AGATGATACACGAGGCTCAGCAGGCCATGGACATCCACTTCGGCGGCATGGTGAGCAAGGGCGAGGAGCT
GTTCACCGGGGTGGTGCCCATCCTGGTCGAGCTGGACGGCGACGTAAACGGCCACAAGTTCAGCGTGTCC
GGCGAGGGCGAGGGCGATGCCACCTACGGCAAGCTGACCCTGAAGTTCATCTGCACCACCGGCAAGCTGC
CCGTGCCCTGGCCCACCCTCGTGACCACCCTGACCTACGGCGTGCAGTGCTTCAGCCGCTACCCCGACCA
CATGAAGCAGCACGACTTCTTCAAGTCCGCCATGCCCGAAGGCTACGTCCAGGAGCGCACCATCTTCTTC
AAGGACGACGGCAACTACAAGACCCGCGCCGAGGTGAAGTTCGAGGGCGACACCCTGGTGAACCGCATCG
AGCTGAAGGGCATCGACTTCAAGGAGGACGGCAACATCCTGGGGCACAAGCTGGAGTACAACTACAACAG
CCACAACGTCTATATCATGGCCGACAAGCAGAAGAACGGCATCAAGGTGAACTTCAAGATCCGCCACAAC
ATCGAGGACGGCAGCGTGCAGCTCGCCGACCACTACCAGCAGAACACCCCCATCGGCGACGGCCCCGTGC
TGCTGCCCGACAACCACTACCTGAGCACCCAGTCCGCCCTGAGCAAAGACCCCAACGAGAAGCGCGATCA
CATGGTCCTGCTGGAGTTCGTGACCGCCGCCGGGATCACTCTCGGCATGGACGAGCTGTACAAGTAAGCT
TAGATCCGGCTGCTAACAAAGCCCGAAAGGAAGCTGAGTTGGCTGCTGCCACCGCTGAGCAATAACTAGC
ATAACCCCTTGGGGCCTCTAAACGGGTCTTGAGGGGTTTTTTGCTGAAAGGAGGAACTATATCCGGATAT
CCCGCAAGAGGCCCGGCAGTACCGGCATAACCAAGCCTATGCCTACAGCATCCAGGGTGACGGTGCCGAG
GATGACGATGAGCGCATTGTTAGATTTCATACACGGTGCCTGACTGCGTTAGCAATTTAACTGTGATAAA
CTACCGCATTAAAGCTAATTCTTGAAGACGAAAGGGCCTCGTGATACGCCTATTTTTATAGGTTAATGTC
ATGATAATAATGGTTTCTTAGACGTCAGGTGGCACTTTTCGGGGAAATGTGCGCGGAACCCCTATTTGTT
TATTTTTCTAAATACATTCAAATATGTATCCGCTCATGAGACAATAACCCTGATAAATGCTTCAATAATA
TTGAAAAAGGAAGAGTATGAGTATTCAACATTTCCGTGTCGCCCTTATTCCCTTTTTTGCGGCATTTTGC
CTTCCTGTTTTTGCTCACCCAGAAACGCTGGTGAAAGTAAAAGATGCTGAAGATCAGTTGGGTGCACGAG
TGGGTTACATCGAACTGGATCTCAACAGCGGTAAGATCCTTGAGAGTTTTCGCCCCGAAGAACGTTTTCC
AATGATGAGCACTTTTAAAGTTCTGCTATGTGGCGCGGTATTATCCCGTGTTGACGCCGGGCAAGAGCAA
CTCGGTCGCCGCATACACTATTCTCAGAATGACTTGGTTGAGTACTCACCAGTCACAGAAAAGCATCTTA
CGGATGGCATGACAGTAAGAGAATTATGCAGTGCTGCCATAACCATGAGTGATAACACTGCGGCCAACTT
ACTTCTGACAACGATCGGAGGACCGAAGGAGCTAACCGCTTTTTTGCACAACATGGGGGATCATGTAACT
CGCCTTGATCGTTGGGAACCGGAGCTGAATGAAGCCATACCAAACGACGAGCGTGACACCACGATGCCTG
CAGCAATGGCAACAACGTTGCGCAAACTATTAACTGGCGAACTACTTACTCTAGCTTCCCGGCAACAATT
AATAGACTGGATGGAGGCGGATAAAGTTGCAGGACCACTTCTGCGCTCGGCCCTTCCGGCTGGCTGGTTT
ATTGCTGATAAATCTGGAGCCGGTGAGCGTGGGTCTCGCGGTATCATTGCAGCACTGGGGCCAGATGGTA
AGCCCTCCCGTATCGTAGTTATCTACACGACGGGGAGTCAGGCAACTATGGATGAACGAAATAGACAGAT
CGCTGAGATAGGTGCCTCACTGATTAAGCATTGGTAACTGTCAGACCAAGTTTACTCATATATACTTTAG
ATTGATTTAAAACTTCATTTTTAATTTAAAAGGATCTAGGTGAAGATCCTTTTTGATAATCTCATGACCA
AAATCCCTTAACGTGAGTTTTCGTTCCACTGAGCGTCAGACCCCGTAGAAAAGATCAAAGGATCTTCTTG
AGATCCTTTTTTTCTGCGCGTAATCTGCTGCTTGCAAACAAAAAAACCACCGCTACCAGCGGTGGTTTGT
TTGCCGGATCAAGAGCTACCAACTCTTTTTCCGAAGGTAACTGGCTTCAGCAGAGCGCAGATACCAAATA
CTGTCCTTCTAGTGTAGCCGTAGTTAGGCCACCACTTCAAGAACTCTGTAGCACCGCCTACATACCTCGC
TCTGCTAATCCTGTTACCAGTGGCTGCTGCCAGTGGCGATAAGTCGTGTCTTACCGGGTTGGACTCAAGA
CGATAGTTACCGGATAAGGCGCAGCGGTCGGGCTGAACGGGGGGTTCGTGCACACAGCCCAGCTTGGAGC
GAACGACCTACACCGAACTGAGATACCTACAGCGTGAGCTATGAGAAAGCGCCACGCTTCCCGAAGGGAG
AAAGGCGGACAGGTATCCGGTAAGCGGCAGGGTCGGAACAGGAGAGCGCACGAGGGAGCTTCCAGGGGGA
AACGCCTGGTATCTTTATAGTCCTGTCGGGTTTCGCCACCTCTGACTTGAGCGTCGATTTTTGTGATGCT
CGTCAGGGGGGCGGAGCCTATGGAAAAACGCCAGCAACGCGGCCTTTTTACGGTTCCTGGCCTTTTGCTG
GCCTTTTGCTCACATGTTCTTTCCTGCGTTATCCCCTGATTCTGTGGATAACCGTATTACCGCCTTTGAG
TGAGCTGATACCGCTCGCCGCAGCCGAACGACCGAGCGCAGCGAGTCAGTGAGCGAGGAAGCGGAAGAGC
GCCTGATGCGGTATTTTCTCCTTACGCATCTGTGCGGTATTTCACACCGCAATGGTGCACTCTCAGTACA
ATCTGCTCTGATGCCGCATAGTTAAGCCAGTATACACTCCGCTATCGCTACGTGACTGGGTCATGGCTGC
GCCCCGACACCCGCCAACACCCGCTGACGCGCCCTGACGGGCTTGTCTGCTCCCGGCATCCGCTTACAGA
CAAGCTGTGACCGTCTCCGGGAGCTGCATGTGTCAGAGGTTTTCACCGTCATCACCGAAACGCGCGAGGC
AGCTGCGGTAAAGCTCATCAGCGTGGTCGTGAAGCGATTCACAGATGTCTGCCTGTTCATCCGCGTCCAG
CTCGTTGAGTTTCTCCAGAAGCGTTAATGTCTGGCTTCTGATAAAGCGGGCCATGTTAAGGGCGGTTTTT
TCCTGTTTGGTCACTGATGCCTCCGTGTAAGGGGGATTTCTGTTCATGGGGGTAATGATACCGATGAAAC
GAGAGAGGATGCTCACGATACGGGTTACTGATGATGAACATGCCCGGTTACTGGAACGTTGTGAGGGTAA
ACAACTGGCGGTATGGATGCGGCGGGACCAGAGAAAAATCACTCAGGGTCAATGCCAGCGCTTCGTTAAT
ACAGATGTAGGTGTTCCACAGGGTAGCCAGCAGCATCCTGCGATGCAGATCCGGAACATAATGGTGCAGG
GCGCTGACTTCCGCGTTTCCAGACTTTACGAAACACGGAAACCGAAGACCATTCATGTTGTTGCTCAGGT
CGCAGACGTTTTGCAGCAGCAGTCGCTTCACGTTCGCTCGCGTATCGGTGATTCATTCTGCTAACCAGTA
AGGCAACCCCGCCAGCCTAGCCGGGTCCTCAACGACAGGAGCACGATCATGCGCACCCGTGGCCAGGACC
CAACGCTGCCCGAGATGCGCCGCGTGCGGCTGCTGGAGATGGCGGACGCGATGGATATGTTCTGCCAAGG
GTTGGTTTGCGCATTCACAGTTCTCCGCAAGAATTGATTGGCTCCAATTCTTGGAGTGGTGAATCCGTTA
GCGAGGTGCCGCCGGCTTCCATTCAGGTCGAGGTGGCCCGGCTCCATGCACCGCGACGCAACGCGGGGAG
GCAGACAAGGTATAGGGCGGCGCCTACAATCCATGCCAACCCGTTCCATGTGCTCGCCGAGGCGGCATAA
ATCGCCGTGACGATCAGCGGTCCAATGATCGAAGTTAGGCTGGTAAGAGCCGCGAGCGATCCTTGAAGCT
GTCCCTGATGGTCGTCATCTACCTGCCTGGACAGCATGGCCTGCAACGCGGGCATCCCGATGCCGCCGGA
AGCGAGAAGAATCATAATGGGGAAGGCCATCCAGCCTCGCGTCGCGAACGCCAGCAAGACGTAGCCCAGC
GCGTCGGCCGCCATGCCGGCGATAATGGCCTGCTTCTCGCCGAAACGTTTGGTGGCGGGACCAGTGACGA
AGGCTTGAGCGAGGGCGTGCAAGATTCCGAATACCGCAAGCGACAGGCCGATCATCGTCGCGCTCCAGCG
AAAGCGGTCCTCGCCGAAAATGACCCAGAGCGCTGCCGGCACCTGTCCTACGAGTTGCATGATAAAGAAG
ACAGTCATAAGTGCGGCGACGATAGTCATGCCCCGCGCCCACCGGAAGGAGCTGACTGGGTTGAAGGCTC
TCAAGGGCATCGGTCGAGATCCCGGTGCCTAATGAGTGAGCTAACTTACATTAATTGCGTTGCGCTCACT
GCCCGCTTTCCAGTCGGGAAACCTGTCGTGCCAGCTGCATTAATGAATCGGCCAACGCGCGGGGAGAGGC
GGTTTGCGTATTGGGCGCCAGGGTGGTTTTTCTTTTCACCAGTGAGACGGGCAACAGCTGATTGCCCTTC
ACCGCCTGGCCCTGAGAGAGTTGCAGCAAGCGGTCCACGCTGGTTTGCCCCAGCAGGCGAAAATCCTGTT
TGATGGTGGTTAACGGCGGGATATAACATGAGCTGTCTTCGGTATCGTCGTATCCCACTACCGAGATATC
CGCACCAACGCGCAGCCCGGACTCGGTAATGGCGCGCATTGCGCCCAGCGCCATCTGATCGTTGGCAACC
AGCATCGCAGTGGGAACGATGCCCTCATTCAGCATTTGCATGGTTTGTTGAAAACCGGACATGGCACTCC
AGTCGCCTTCCCGTTCCGCTATCGGCTGAATTTGATTGCGAGTGAGATATTTATGCCAGCCAGCCAGACG
CAGACGCGCCGAGACAGAACTTAATGGGCCCGCTAACAGCGCGATTTGCTGGTGACCCAATGCGACCAGA
TGCTCCACGCCCAGTCGCGTACCGTCTTCATGGGAGAAAATAATACTGTTGATGGGTGTCTGGTCAGAGA
CATCAAGAAATAACGCCGGAACATTAGTGCAGGCAGCTTCCACAGCAATGGCATCCTGGTCATCCAGCGG
ATAGTTAATGATCAGCCCACTGACGCGTTGCGCGAGAAGATTGTGCACCGCCGCTTTACAGGCTTCGACG
CCGCTTCGTTCTACCATCGACACCACCACGCTGGCACCCAGTTGATCGGCGCGAGATTTAATCGCCGCGA
CAATTTGCGACGGCGCGTGCAGGGCCAGACTGGAGGTGGCAACGCCAATCAGCAACGACTGTTTGCCCGC
CAGTTGTTGTGCCACGCGGTTGGGAATGTAATTCAGCTCCGCCATCGCCGCTTCCACTTTTTCCCGCGTT
TTCGCAGAAACGTGGCTGGCCTGGTTCACCACGCGGGAAACGGTCTGATAAGAGACACCGGCATACTCTG
CGACATCGTATAACGTTACTGGTTTCACATTCACCACCCTGAATTGACTCTCTTCCGGGCGCTATCATGC
CATACCGCGAAAGGTTTTGCGCCATTCGATGGTGTCCGGGATCTCGACGCTCTCCCTTATGCGACTCCTG
CATTAGGAAGCAGCCCAGTAGTAGGTTGAGGCCGTTGAGCACCGCCGCCGCAAGGAATGGTGCATGCAAG
GAGATGGCGCCCAACAGTCCCCCGGCCACGGGGCCTGCCACCATACCCACGCCGAAACAAGCGCTCATGA
GCCCGAAGTGGCGAGCCCGATCTTCCCCATCGGTGATGTCGGCGATATAGGCGCCAGCAACCGCACCTGT
GGCGCCGGTGATGCCGGCCACGATGCGTCCGGCGTAGAGGATCG
